Addgene plasmid #134792: pED1a71
Purpose: Luciferase reporter for quadruplet codon AGGA
Depositing lab: Ahmed Badran. Depositing organization: Broad Institute. Publication: Multiplex suppression of four quadruplet codons via tRNA directed evolution. DeBenedictis EA, Carver GD, Chung CZ, Soll D, Badran AH. Nat Commun. 2021 Sep 29;12(1):5706. doi: 10.1038/s41467-021-25948-y. PubMed 34588441.
Backbone
  Vector backbone: KanR SC101
  Backbone size w/o insert (bp): 3330
  Total vector size (bp): 5455
  Modifications to backbone: RepA-E93R mutation; copy # ~270 copies/cell.
  Vector type: Bacterial Expression, Luciferase, Synthetic Biology
Growth in bacteria
  Bacterial resistance: Kanamycin, 50 μg/mL
  Growth temperature: 37°C
  Growth strain: DH5alpha
  Copy number: High Copy
Gene/Insert
  Gene/Insert name: luxAB-357-AGGA
  Insert size (bp): 2125
  Mutation: 357-AGGA
Terms and licenses: Academic/Nonprofit Terms; Industry Terms: Not Available to Industry
Depositor comments: Genes luxCDE are also required to generate the luciferase substrate. These can be provided by the host strain, or on another plasmid. For example, E coli S2060s (Addgene Bacterial strain #105064), encode luxCDE.
How to cite: pED1a71 was a gift from Ahmed Badran (Addgene plasmid # 134792 ; http://n2t.net/addgene:134792 ; RRID:Addgene_134792)
