[The description below was written by a language model from this plasmid's Addgene catalogue record and pLannotate feature annotations shown in this document.]
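Description:
pED1a71 is a 5,455 bp bacterial expression plasmid that serves as a luminescence reporter for decoding of the quadruplet codon AGGA in E. coli. It is built on a kanamycin-resistant pSC101 backbone. The aph(3')-Ia gene provides selection, and replication depends on the pSC101 origin together with its Rep101 (RepA) initiator protein. Although pSC101 is normally a low-copy replicon, this backbone carries a RepA E93R mutation that the record says raises the plasmid to roughly 270 copies per cell, so it is catalogued as high copy.

The payload is a roughly 2.1 kb luxAB cassette encoding the LuxA and LuxB subunits of the Photorhabdus luminescens bacterial luciferase. The two genes are arranged in tandem on the same strand and followed by the bidirectional tonB terminator. Upstream of luxA lie a 5S rRNA segment and the rrnB T1 and T2 terminators, which would be expected to insulate the reporter from read-through transcription. No promoter for luxAB is annotated or stated in the record. The insert carries the quadruplet codon AGGA at position 357; the record does not spell out which subunit this numbering refers to. A four-base codon read as a conventional triplet shifts the reading frame, so functional luciferase should be produced only when a quadruplet-decoding tRNA reads AGGA as one codon, and light output then reports suppression efficiency.

The plasmid lacks luxCDE, which are needed to make the luciferase substrate and must be supplied by the host strain or a second plasmid. The two annotated sequence records show the same features with different start coordinates. The construct comes from work on directed evolution of tRNAs for multiplexed quadruplet codon suppression.
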