Features (pLannotate 1.2.2; 9 found; start..end, strand, type, name):
    649..764     +  ncRNA          5S rRNA: Accession: RF00001 - 5S ribosomal RNA
    768..854     +  terminator     rrnB T1 terminator: Escherichia coli rrnB; transcription terminator T1 from the E. coli rrnB gene
    946..973     +  terminator     rrnB T2 terminator: transcription terminator T2 from the E. coli rrnB gene
   1182..2249    +  CDS            LuxA: LuxA luciferase subunit; luxA; from the Photorhabdus luminescens bioluminescence operon
   2326..3306    +  CDS            LuxB: LuxB luciferase subunit; luxB; from the Photorhabdus luminescens bioluminescence operon
   3333..3364    +  terminator     tonB terminator: bidirectional E. coli tonB-P14 transcription terminator
   3380..4195    -  CDS            KanR: aminoglycoside phosphotransferase; aph(3')-Ia; confers resistance to kanamycin in bacteria or G418 (Geneticin®) in eukaryotes
   4306..5256    -  CDS            Rep101: RepA protein needed for replication with the pSC101 origin; rep101
   5304..71      -  rep_origin     pSC101 ori (across the origin): low-copy replication origin that requires the Rep101 protein
>Addgene plasmid #134792 | pED1a71 | depositor full sequence | sequence record 259779 | pED1a71 sequence 5455 bps
GTTATAATTTATAGAATAAAGAAAGAATAAAAAAAGATAAAAAGAATAGATCCCAGCCCTGTGTATAACT
CACTACTTTAGTCAGTTCCGCAGTATTACAAAAGGATGTCGCAAACGCTGTTTGCTCCTCTACAAAACAG
ACCTTAAAACCCTAAAGGCTTAAGTAGCACCCTCGCAAGCTCGGGCAAATCGCTGAATATTCCTTTTGTC
TCCGACCATCAGGCACCTGAGTCGCTGTCTTTTTCGTGACATTCAGTTCGCTGCGCTCACGGCTCTGGCA
GTGAATGGGGGTAAATGGCACTACAGGCGCCTTTTATGGATTCATGCAAGGAAACTACCCATAATACAAG
AAAAGCCCGTCACGGGCTTCTCAGGGCGTTTTATGGCGGGTCTGCTATGTGGTGCTATCTGACTTTTTGC
TGTTCAGCAGTTCCTGCCCTCTGATTTTCCAGTCTGACCACTTCGGATTATCCCGTGACAGGTCATTCAG
ACTGGCTAATGCACCCAGTAAGGCAGCGGTATCATCAACAGGCTTACCCGTCTTACTGTCAAGAGGACAT
CCGGTGGCTGTTTTGGCGGATGAGAGAAGATTTTCAGCCTGATACAGATTAAATCAGAACGCAGAAGCGG
TCTGATAAAACAGAATTTGCCTGGCGGCAGTAGCGCGGTGGTCCCACCTGACCCCATGCCGAACTCAGAA
GTGAAACGCCGTAGCGCCGATGGTAGTGTGGGGTCTCCCCATGCGAGAGTAGGGAACTGCCAGGCATCAA
ATAAAACGAAAGGCTCAGTCGAAAGACTGGGCCTTTCGTTTTATCTGTTGTTTGTCGGTGAACGCTCTCC
TGAGTAGGACAAATCCGCCGGGAGCGGATTTGAACGTTGCGAAGCAACGGCCCGGAGGGTGGCGGGCAGG
ACGCCCGCCATAAACTGCCAGGCATCAAATTAAGCAGAAGGCCATCCTGACGGATGGCCTTTTTGCGTTT
CTACAAACTCGCTGAGGATTCTAGAGCACAGCTAACACCACGTCGTCCCTATCTGCTGCCCTAGGTCTAT
GAGTGGTTGCTGGATAACTTTACGGGCATGCATAAGGCTCGTATAATATATTCAGGGAGACCACAACGGT
TTCCCTCTACAAATAATTTTGTTTAACTTTATATCTGTTATTTTTTAAGGAGGAAAAAAAAATGAAATTT
GGAAACTTTTTGCTTACATACCAACCTCCCCAATTTTCCCAAACAGAGGTAATGAAACGTTTGGTTAAAT
TAGGTCGCATCTCTGAGGAGTGTGGTTTTGATACCGTATGGTTACTGGAGCATCATTTCACGGAGTTTGG
TTTGCTTGGTAACCCTTATGTCGCTGCTGCATATTTACTTGGCGCGACTAAAAAATTGAATGTAGGAACT
GCCGCTATTGTTCTTCCCACAGCCCATCCAGTACGCCAACTTGAAGATGTGAATTTATTGGATCAAATGT
CAAAAGGACGATTTCGGTTTGGTATTTGCCGAGGGCTTTACAACAAGGACTTTCGCGTATTCGGAACAGA
TATGAATAACAGTCGCGCCTTAGCGGAATGCTGGTACGGGCTGATAAAGAATGGCATGACAGAGGGATAT
ATGGAAGCTGATAATGAACATATCAAGTTCCATAAGGTAAAAGTAAACCCCGCGGCGTATAGCAGAGGTG
GCGCACCGGTTTATGTGGTGGCTGAATCAGCTTCGACGACTGAGTGGGCTGCTCAATTTGGCCTACCGAT
GATATTAAGTTGGATTATAAATACTAACGAAAAGAAAGCACAACTTGAGCTTTATAATGAAGTGGCTCAA
GAATATGGGCACGATATTCATAATATCGACCATTGCTTATCATATATAACATCTGTAGATCATGACTCAA
TTAAAGCGAAAGAGATTTGCCGGAAATTTCTGGGGCATTGGTATGATTCTTATGTGAATGCTACGACTAT
TTTTGATGATTCAGACCAAACAAGAGGTTATGATTTCAATAAAGGGCAGTGGCGTGACTTTGTATTAAAA
GGACATAAAGATACTAATCGCCGTATTGATTACAGTTACGAAATCAATCCCGTGGGAACGCCGCAGGAAT
GTATTGACATAATTCAAAAAGACATTGATGCTACAGGAATATCAAATATTTGTTGTGGATTTGAAGCTAA
TGGAACAGTAGACGAAATTATTGCTTCCATGAAGCTCTTCCAGTCTGATGTCATGCCATTTCTTAAAGAA
AAACAACGTAGGACTATTATATTATGGCGGTGGCGGTAGCGGCGGTGGCGGTAGCGGCGGTGGCGGTAGC
GGCGGTGGCGGTAGCAAATTTGGATTGTTCTTCCTTAACTTCATCAATTCAACAACTGTTCAAGAACAGA
GTATAGTTCGCATGCAGGAAATAACGGAGTATGTTGATAAGTTGAATTTTGAACAGATTTTAGTGTATGA
AAATCATTTTTCAGATAATGGTGTTGTCGGCGCTCCTCTGACTGTTTCTGGTTTTCTGCTCGGTTTAACA
GAGAAAATTAAAATTGGTTCATTAAATCACATCATTACAACTCATCATCCTGTCCGCATAGCGGAGGAAG
CTTGCTTATTGGATCAGTTAAGTGAAGGGAGATTTATTTTAGGGTTTAGTGATTGCGAAAAAAAAGATGA
AATGCATTTTTTTAATCGCCCGGTTGAATATCAACAGCAACTATTTGAAGAGTGTTATGAAATCATTAAC
GATGCTTTAACAACAGGCTATTGTAATCCAGATAACGATTTTTATAGCTTCCCTAAAATATCTGTAAATC
CCCATGCTTATACGCCAGGCGGACCTCGGAAATATGTAACAGCAACCAGTCATCATATTGTTGAGTGGGC
GGCCAAAAAAGGTATTCCTCTCATCTTTAAGTGGGATGATTCTAATGATGTTAGATATGAATATGCTGAA
AGATATAAAGCCGTTGCGGATAAATATGACGTTGACCTATCAGAGATAGACCATCAGTTAATGATATTAG
TTAACTATAACGAAGATAGTAATAAAGCTAAACAAGAGACGCGTGCATTTATTAGTGATTATGTTCTTGA
AATGCACCCTAATGAAAATTTCGAAAATAAACTTGAAGAAATAATTGCAGAAAACGCTGTCGGAAATTAT
ACGGAGTGTATAACTGCGGCTAAGTTGGCAATTGAAAAGTGTGGTGCGAAAAGTGTATTGCTGTCCTTTG
AACCAATGAATGATTTGATGAGCCAAAAAAATGTAATCAATATTGTTGATGATAATATTAAGAAGTACCA
CACGGAATATACCTAAACTTAATTAACGGCACTCCTCAGCCAAGTCAAAAGCCTCCGACCGGAGGCTTTT
GACTACATGCCCATGGCGTTTAGAAAAACTCATCGAGCATCAAATGAAACTGCAATTTATTCATATCAGG
ATTATCAATACCATATTTTTGAAAAAGCCGTTTCTGTAATGAAGGAGAAAACTCACCGAGGCAGTTCCAT
AGGATGGCAAGATCCTGGTATCGGTCTGCGATTCCGACTCGTCCAACATCAATACAACCTATTAATTTCC
CCTCGTCAAAAATAAGGTTATCAAGTGAGAAATCACCATGAGTGACGACTGAATCCGGTGAGAATGGCAA
AAGCTTATGCATTTCTTTCCAGACTTGTTCAACAGGCCAGCCATTACGCTCGTCATCAAAATCACTCGCA
TCAACCAAACCGTTATTCATTCGTGATTGCGCCTGAGCGAGACGAAATACGCGATCGCTGTTAAAAGGAC
AATTACAAACAGGAATCGAATGCAACCGGCGCAGGAACACTGCCAGCGCATCAACAATATTTTCACCTGA
ATCAGGATATTCTTCTAATACCTGGAATGCTGTTTTCCCGGGGATCGCAGTGGTGAGTAACCATGCATCA
TCAGGAGTACGGATAAAATGCTTGATGGTCGGAAGAGGCATAAATTCCGTCAGCCAGTTTAGTCTGACCA
TCTCATCTGTAACATCATTGGCAACGCTACCTTTGCCATGTTTCAGAAACAACTCTGGCGCATCGGGCTT
CCCATACAATCGATAGATTGTCGCACCTGATTGCCCGACATTATCGCGAGCCCATTTATACCCATATAAA
TCAGCATCCATGTTGGAATTTAATCGCGGCCTCGAGCAAGACGTTTCCCGTTGAATATGGCTCATAACAC
CCCTTGTATTACTGTTTATGTAAGCAGACAGTTTTATTGTTCATGATGATATATTTTTATCTTGTGCAAT
GTAACATCAGAGATTTTGAAGGCCAAATAGGCCGTTCAGATCCTTCCGTATTTAGCCAGTATGTTCTCTA
GTGTGGTTCGTTGTTTTTGCGTGAGCCATGAGAACGAACCATTGAGATCATGCTTACTTTGCATGTCACT
CAAAAATTTTGCCTCAAAACTGGTGAGCTGAATTTTTGCAGTTAAAGCATCGTGTAGTGTTTTTCTTAGT
CCGTTACGTAGGTAGGAATCTGATGTAATGGTTGTTGGTATTTTGTCACCATTCATTTTTATCTGGTTGT
TCTCAAGTTCGGTTACGAGATCCATTTGTCTATCTAGTTCAACTTGGAAAATCAACGTATCAGTCGGGCG
GCCTCGCTTATCAACCACCAATTTCATATTGCTGTAAGTGTTTAAATCTTTACTTATTGGTTTCAAAACC
CATTGGTTAAGCCTTTTAAACTCATGGTAGTTATTTTCAAGCATTAACATGAACTTAAATTCATCAAGGC
TAATCTCTATATTTGCCTTGTGAGTTTTCTTTTGTGTTAGTTCTTTTAATAACCACTCATAAATCCTCAT
AGAGTATTTGTTTTCAAAAGACTTAACATGTTCCAGATTATATTTTATGAATTTTTTTAACTGGAAAAGA
TAAGGCAATATCTCTTCACTAAAAACTAATTCTAATTTTTCGCTTGAGAACTTGGCATAGTTTGTCCACT
GGAAAATCCGAAAGCCTTTAACCAAAGGATTCCTGATTTCCACAGTTCTCGTCATCAGCTCTCTGGTTGC
TTTAGCTAATACACCATAAGCATTTTCCCTACTGATGTTCATCATCTGAGCGTATTGGTTATAAGTGAAC
GATACCGTCCGTTCTTTCCTTGTAGGGTTTTCAATCGTGGGGTTGAGTAGTGCCACACAGCATAAAATTA
GCTTGGTTTCATGCTCCGTTAAGTCATAGCGACTAATCGCTAGTTCATTTGCTTTGAAAACAACTAATTC
AGACATACATCTCAATTGGTCTAGGTGATTTTAATCACTATACCAATTGAGATGGGCTAGTCAATGATAA
TTACTAGTCCTTTTCCTTTGAGTTGTGGGTATCTGTAAATTCTGCTAGACCTTTGCTGGAAAACTTGTAA
ATTCTGCTAGACCCTCTGTAAATTCCGCTAGACCTTTGTGTGTTTTTTTTGTTTATATTCAAGTG
