Features (pLannotate 1.2.2; 9 found; start..end, strand, type, name):
      3..983     +  CDS            LuxB: LuxB luciferase subunit; luxB; from the Photorhabdus luminescens bioluminescence operon
   1010..1041    +  terminator     tonB terminator: bidirectional E. coli tonB-P14 transcription terminator
   1057..1872    -  CDS            KanR: aminoglycoside phosphotransferase; aph(3')-Ia; confers resistance to kanamycin in bacteria or G418 (Geneticin®) in eukaryotes
   1983..2933    -  CDS            Rep101: RepA protein needed for replication with the pSC101 origin; rep101
   2981..3203    -  rep_origin     pSC101 ori: low-copy replication origin that requires the Rep101 protein
   3781..3896    +  ncRNA          5S rRNA: Accession: RF00001 - 5S ribosomal RNA
   3900..3986    +  terminator     rrnB T1 terminator: Escherichia coli rrnB; transcription terminator T1 from the E. coli rrnB gene
   4078..4105    +  terminator     rrnB T2 terminator: transcription terminator T2 from the E. coli rrnB gene
   4314..5381    +  CDS            LuxA: LuxA luciferase subunit; luxA; from the Photorhabdus luminescens bioluminescence operon
>Addgene plasmid #134792 | pED1a71 | addgene full sequence | sequence record 269560 | Addgene NGS Result
GCAAATTTGGATTGTTCTTCCTTAACTTCATCAATTCAACAACTGTTCAAGAACAGAGTATAGTTCGCAT
GCAGGAAATAACGGAGTATGTTGATAAGTTGAATTTTGAACAGATTTTAGTGTATGAAAATCATTTTTCA
GATAATGGTGTTGTCGGCGCTCCTCTGACTGTTTCTGGTTTTCTGCTCGGTTTAACAGAGAAAATTAAAA
TTGGTTCATTAAATCACATCATTACAACTCATCATCCTGTCCGCATAGCGGAGGAAGCTTGCTTATTGGA
TCAGTTAAGTGAAGGGAGATTTATTTTAGGGTTTAGTGATTGCGAAAAAAAAGATGAAATGCATTTTTTT
AATCGCCCGGTTGAATATCAACAGCAACTATTTGAAGAGTGTTATGAAATCATTAACGATGCTTTAACAA
CAGGCTATTGTAATCCAGATAACGATTTTTATAGCTTCCCTAAAATATCTGTAAATCCCCATGCTTATAC
GCCAGGCGGACCTCGGAAATATGTAACAGCAACCAGTCATCATATTGTTGAGTGGGCGGCCAAAAAAGGT
ATTCCTCTCATCTTTAAGTGGGATGATTCTAATGATGTTAGATATGAATATGCTGAAAGATATAAAGCCG
TTGCGGATAAATATGACGTTGACCTATCAGAGATAGACCATCAGTTAATGATATTAGTTAACTATAACGA
AGATAGTAATAAAGCTAAACAAGAGACGCGTGCATTTATTAGTGATTATGTTCTTGAAATGCACCCTAAT
GAAAATTTCGAAAATAAACTTGAAGAAATAATTGCAGAAAACGCTGTCGGAAATTATACGGAGTGTATAA
CTGCGGCTAAGTTGGCAATTGAAAAGTGTGGTGCGAAAAGTGTATTGCTGTCCTTTGAACCAATGAATGA
TTTGATGAGCCAAAAAAATGTAATCAATATTGTTGATGATAATATTAAGAAGTACCACACGGAATATACC
TAAACTTAATTAACGGCACTCCTCAGCCAAGTCAAAAGCCTCCGACCGGAGGCTTTTGACTACATGCCCA
TGGCGTTTAGAAAAACTCATCGAGCATCAAATGAAACTGCAATTTATTCATATCAGGATTATCAATACCA
TATTTTTGAAAAAGCCGTTTCTGTAATGAAGGAGAAAACTCACCGAGGCAGTTCCATAGAATGGCAAGAT
CCTGGTATCGGTCTGCGATTCCGACTCGTCCAACATCAATACAACCTATTAATTTCCCCTCGTCAAAAAT
AAGGTTATCAAGTGAGAAATCACCATGAGTGACGACTGAATCCGGTGAGAATGGCAAAAGCTTATGCATT
TCTTTCCAGACTTGTTCAACAGGCCAGCCATTACGCTCGTCATCAAAATCACTCGCATCAACCAAACCGT
TATTCATTCGTGATTGCGCCTGAGCGAGACGAAATACGCGATCGCTGTTAAAAGGACAATTACAAACAGG
AATCGAATGCAACCGGCGCAGGAACACTGCCAGCGCATCAACAATATTTTCACCTGAATCAGGATATTCT
TCTAATACCTGGAATGCTGTTTTCCCGGGGATCGCAGTGGTGAGTAACCATGCATCATCAGGAGTACGGA
TAAAATGCTTGATGGTCGGAAGAGGCATAAATTCCGTCAGCCAGTTTAGTCTGACCATCTCATCTGTAAC
ATCATTGGCAACGCTACCTTTGCCATGTTTCAGAAACAACTCTGGCGCATCGGGCTTCCCATACAATCGA
TAGATTGTCGCACCTGATTGCCCGACATTATCGCGAGCCCATTTATACCCATATAAATCAGCATCCATGT
TGGAATTTAATCGCGGCCTCGAGCAAGACGTTTCCCGTTGAATATGGCTCATAACACCCCTTGTATTACT
GTTTATGTAAGCAGACAGTTTTATTGTTCATGATGATATATTTTTATCTTGTGCAATGTAACATCAGAGA
TTTTGAAGGCCAAATAGGCCGTTCAGATCCTTCCGTATTTAGCCAGTATGTTCTCTAGTGTGGTTCGTTG
TTTTTGCGTGAGCCATGAGAACGAACCATTGAGATCATGCTTACTTTGCATGTCACTCAAAAATTTTGCC
TCAAAACTGGTGAGCTGAATTTTTGCAGTTAAAGCATCGTGTAGTGTTTTTCTTAGTCCGTTACGTAGGT
AGGAATCTGATGTAATGGTTGTTGGTATTTTGTCACCATTCATTTTTATCTGGTTGTTCTCAAGTTCGGT
TACGAGATCCATTTGTCTATCTAGTTCAACTTGGAAAATCAACGTATCAGTCGGGCGGCCTCGCTTATCA
ACCACCAATTTCATATTGCTGTAAGTGTTTAAATCTTTACTTATTGGTTTCAAAACCCATTGGTTAAGCC
TTTTAAACTCATGGTAGTTATTTTCAAGCATTAACATGAACTTAAATTCATCAAGGCTAATCTCTATATT
TGCCTTGTGAGTTTTCTTTTGTGTTAGTTCTTTTAATAACCACTCATAAATCCTCATAGAGTATTTGTTT
TCAAAAGACTTAACATGTTCCAGATTATATTTTATGAATTTTTTTAACTGGAAAAGATAAGGCAATATCT
CTTCACTAAAAACTAATTCTAATTTTTCGCTTGAGAACTTGGCATAGTTTGTCCACTGGAAAATCCGAAA
GCCTTTAACCAAAGGATTCCTGATTTCCACAGTTCTCGTCATCAGCTCTCTGGTTGCTTTAGCTAATACA
CCATAAGCATTTTCCCTACTGATGTTCATCATCTGAGCGTATTGGTTATAAGTGAACGATACCGTCCGTT
CTTTCCTTGTAGGGTTTTCAATCGTGGGGTTGAGTAGTGCCACACAGCATAAAATTAGCTTGGTTTCATG
CTCCGTTAAGTCATAGCGACTAATCGCTAGTTCATTTGCTTTGAAAACAACTAATTCAGACATACATCTC
AATTGGTCTAGGTGATTTTAATCACTATACCAATTGAGATGGGCTAGTCAATGATAATTACTAGTCCTTT
TCCTTTGAGTTGTGGGTATCTGTAAATTCTGCTAGACCTTTGCTGGAAAACTTGTAAATTCTGCTAGACC
CTCTGTAAATTCCGCTAGACCTTTGTGTGTTTTTTTTGTTTATATTCAAGTGGTTATAATTTATAGAATA
AAGAAAGAATAAAAAAAGATAAAAAGAATAGATCCCAGCCCTGTGTATAACTCACTACTTTAGTCAGTTC
CGCAGTATTACAAAAGGATGTCGCAAACGCTGTTTGCTCCTCTACAAAACAGACCTTAAAACCCTAAAGG
CTTAAGTAGCACCCTCGCAAGCTCGGGCAAATCGCTGAATATTCCTTTTGTCTCCGACCATCAGGCACCT
GAGTCGCTGTCTTTTTCGTGACATTCAGTTCGCTGCGCTCACGGCTCTGGCAGTGAATGGGGGTAAATGG
CACTACAGGCGCCTTTTATGGATTCATGCAAGGAAACTACCCATAATACAAGAAAAGCCCGTCACGGGCT
TCTCAGGGCGTTTTATGGCGGGTCTGCTATGTGGTGCTATCTGACTTTTTGCTGTTCAGCAGTTCCTGCC
CTCTGATTTTCCAGTCTGACCACTTCGGATTATCCCGTGACAGGTCATTCAGACTGGCTAATGCACCCAG
TAAGGCAGCGGTATCATCAACAGGCTTACCCGTCTTACTGTCAAGAGGACATCCGGTGGCTGTTTTGGCG
GATGAGAGAAGATTTTCAGCCTGATACAGATTAAATCAGAACGCAGAAGCGGTCTGATAAAACAGAATTT
GCCTGGCGGCAGTAGCGCGGTGGTCCCACCTGACCCCATGCCGAACTCAGAAGTGAAACGCCGTAGCGCC
GATGGTAGTGTGGGGTCTCCCCATGCGAGAGTAGGGAACTGCCAGGCATCAAATAAAACGAAAGGCTCAG
TCGAAAGACTGGGCCTTTCGTTTTATCTGTTGTTTGTCGGTGAACGCTCTCCTGAGTAGGACAAATCCGC
CGGGAGCGGATTTGAACGTTGCGAAGCAACGGCCCGGAGGGTGGCGGGCAGGACGCCCGCCATAAACTGC
CAGGCATCAAATTAAGCAGAAGGCCATCCTGACGGATGGCCTTTTTGCGTTTCTACAAACTCGCTGAGGA
TTCTAGAGCACAGCTAACACCACGTCGTCCCTATCTGCTGCCCTAGGTCTATGAGTGGTTGCTGGATAAC
TTTACGGGCATGCATAAGGCTCGTATAATATATTCAGGGAGACCACAACGGTTTCCCTCTACAAATAATT
TTGTTTAACTTTATATCTGTTATTTTTTAAGGAGGAAAAAAAAATGAAATTTGGAAACTTTTTGCTTACA
TACCAACCTCCCCAATTTTCCCAAACAGAGGTAATGAAACGTTTGGTTAAATTAGGTCGCATCTCTGAGG
AGTGTGGTTTTGATACCGTATGGTTACTGGAGCATCATTTCACGGAGTTTGGTTTGCTTGGTAACCCTTA
TGTCGCTGCTGCATATTTACTTGGCGCGACTAAAAAATTGAATGTAGGAACTGCCGCTATTGTTCTTCCC
ACAGCCCATCCAGTACGCCAACTTGAAGATGTGAATTTATTGGATCAAATGTCAAAAGGACGATTTCGGT
TTGGTATTTGCCGAGGGCTTTACAACAAGGACTTTCGCGTATTCGGAACAGATATGAATAACAGTCGCGC
CTTAGCGGAATGCTGGTACGGGCTGATAAAGAATGGCATGACAGAGGGATATATGGAAGCTGATAATGAA
CATATCAAGTTCCATAAGGTAAAAGTAAACCCCGCGGCGTATAGCAGAGGTGGCGCACCGGTTTATGTGG
TGGCTGAATCAGCTTCGACGACTGAGTGGGCTGCTCAATTTGGCCTACCGATGATATTAAGTTGGATTAT
AAATACTAACGAAAAGAAAGCACAACTTGAGCTTTATAATGAAGTGGCTCAAGAATATGGGCACGATATT
CATAATATCGACCATTGCTTATCATATATAACATCTGTAGATCATGACTCAATTAAAGCGAAAGAGATTT
GCCGGAAATTTCTGGGGCATTGGTATGATTCTTATGTGAATGCTACGACTATTTTTGATGATTCAGACCA
AACAAGAGGTTATGATTTCAATAAAGGGCAGTGGCGTGACTTTGTATTAAAAGGACATAAAGATACTAAT
CGCCGTATTGATTACAGTTACGAAATCAATCCCGTGGGAACGCCGCAGGAATGTATTGACATAATTCAAA
AAGACATTGATGCTACAGGAATATCAAATATTTGTTGTGGATTTGAAGCTAATGGAACAGTAGACGAAAT
TATTGCTTCCATGAAGCTCTTCCAGTCTGATGTCATGCCATTTCTTAAAGAAAAACAACGTAGGACTATT
ATATTATGGCGGTGGCGGTAGCGGCGGTGGCGGTAGCGGCGGTGGCGGTAGCGGCGGTGGCGGTA
